>Addgene plasmid #216406 | Efg1-ΔDBD-Y64S/Y66S/Y69S | addgene full sequence | sequence record 430107 | Addgene NGS Result
AGTCTTAAGCTCGGGCCCCCTGGGCGGTTCTGATAACGAGTAATCGTTAATCCGCAAATAACGTAAAAAC
CCGCTTCGGCGGGTTTTTTTATGGGGGGAGTTTAGGGAAAGAGCATTTGTCAGAATATTTAAGGGCGCCT
GTCACTTTGCTTGATATATGAGAATTATTTAACCTTATAAATGAGAAAAAAGCAACGCACTTTAAATAAG
ATACGTTGCTTTTTCGATTGATGAACACCTATAATTAAACTATTCATCTATTATTTATGATTTTTTGTAT
ATACAATATTTCTAGTTTGTTAAAGAGAATTAAGAAAATAAATCTCGAAAATAATAAAGGGAAAATCAGT
TTTTGATATCAAAATTATACATGTCAACGATAATACAAAATATAATACAAACTATAAGATGTTATCAGTA
TTTATTATGCATTTAGAATAAATTTTGTGTCGCCCTTCCGCGAAATTAATACGACTCACTATAGGGGAAT
TGTGAGCGGATAACAATTCCCCTCTAGAAATAATTTTGTTTAACTTTTGAAGGAGATATACCATGGGCAG
CGACAAGATCCACCATCACCACCATCACGAAAATCTGTACTTTCAAGGTCATATGAGCACCTATAGCATT
CCGTATTATAATCAGATGAACGGCAACTACAATAATGGTATGCCGCAGCAGACCACCGCAGCAAATCAGC
AGGCATTTCCTCAGCAGCAGCAACCGACCACCACCGGTAATGCAAGCCAGCAACAGCAACAGGCAGCCGC
AACCGCAGCAGCGGCAGCAGTTCAGCAGCCGTCTAACTCTATGTTTTCTCAGCAGCAAGGTCAGCCTGGT
CAGCAGACCGGTCAGACCGCAGGTCAGCAGCAACAACAGCAACAGCAGCAGCAGCAATATGATTATAACA
CCTATAACCGCTATCAGTATCCGGCAGCAACCAGCCAGGGTAATTACTATCAGCAGACAATTCCGAATCA
GCTGAGCCAGCCGCAGCCTCAGCATTATAACGGTAGCAATCGTAATTATACCAGCGCACCGAGTGGTGCA
CCGATTCCGAGCAATAGCACCAGCGGTCCGAGCCAGCAGCCTCCGCTGCCTGGACAGCAGGCCGTTCCGA
TTCCGCCTCATGTTAGCACCATGCAGCAGCCGACATCAGGTAATGGTAATAGCATTAGCGCGACCAGCGG
TGGTAGCAATGTTAGTGGTGCAAGCGGTGCAGGTAGCACCACCAGTCCGGTTAATACCAAAGCAGCGACC
GCAGCCGGTATTCCGCAGGGCAACTATTATCAGACCTATAATCAGCAACAGTACCCGCAGCAGTATGGTC
AGTATAATGCACCGGGTAAAAATCAGAATACACCGGCATCACAGCCTGGTAGTACCACCAATGATCAGTA
TCTGCAGCAGCAGCAACAGCAACAACAACAAATGTATGGTTATCAGAGCAACTACTATCAAGGTGGTGCA
GCCAATAGCAGCTATTATCCGAATTATTACCAACAACAGCAGCCGAATTATGCAAGCAGCTATCCGTATC
AACAGCAGCAACAAAAACAGCAGCAACAACAACCGAATCAGCAGCAACAGAGTGATCAGCAGCAGACCTC
AACCCCGAGCGGTGGTGCCGGTACACGTAGCGTTCATCAGAGTCCGCAGGTTCAGAGCCTGACCCAGGGT
AGCGTGCATCCGAGCCCACAGCAGCATCAGGCAAATCAGAGCGCAAGCACCGTTGCAAAAGAAGAGAAAT
AACTCGAGCCCCCTAGCATAACCCCTTGGGGCCTCTAAACGGGTCTTGAGGGGTTTTTTGCCCCTGAGAC
GCGTCAATCGAGTTCGTACCTAAGGGCGACACCCCCTAATTAGCCCGGGCGAAAGGCCCAGTCTTTCGAC
TGAGCCTTTCGTTTTATTTGATGCCTGGCAGTTCCCTACTCTCGCATGGGGAGTCCCCACACTACCATCG
GCGCTACGGCGTTTCACTTCTGAGTTCGGCATGGGGTCAGGTGGGACCACCGCGCTACTGCCGCCAGGCA
AACAAGGGGTGTTATGAGCCATATTCAGGTATAAATGGGCTCGCGATAATGTTCAGAATTGGTTAATTGG
TTGTAACACTGACCCCTATTTGTTTATTTTTCTAAATACATTCAAATATGTATCCGCTCATGAGACAATA
ACCCTGATAAATGCTTCAATAATATTGAAAAAGGAAGAATATGAGCCATATTCAACGGGAAACGTCGAGG
CCGCGATTAAATTCCAACATGGATGCTGATTTATATGGGTATAAATGGGCTCGCGATAATGTCGGGCAAT
CAGGTGCGACAATCTATCGCTTGTATGGGAAGCCCGATGCGCCAGAGTTGTTTCTGAAACATGGCAAAGG
TAGCGTTGCCAATGATGTTACAGATGAGATGGTCAGACTAAACTGGCTGACGGAATTTATGCCACTTCCG
ACCATCAAGCATTTTATCCGTACTCCTGATGATGCATGGTTACTCACCACTGCGATCCCCGGAAAAACAG
CGTTCCAGGTATTAGAAGAATATCCTGATTCAGGTGAAAATATTGTTGATGCGCTGGCAGTGTTCCTGCG
CCGGTTGCACTCGATTCCTGTTTGTAATTGTCCTTTTAACAGCGATCGCGTATTTCGCCTCGCTCAGGCG
CAATCACGAATGAATAACGGTTTGGTTGATGCGAGTGATTTTGATGACGAGCGTAATGGCTGGCCTGTTG
AACAAGTCTGGAAAGAAATGCATAAACTTTTGCCATTCTCACCGGATTCAGTCGTCACTCATGGTGATTT
CTCACTTGATAACCTTATTTTTGACGAGGGGAAATTAATAGGTTGTATTGATGTTGGACGAGTCGGAATC
GCAGACCGATACCAGGATCTTGCCATCCTATGGAACTGCCTCGGTGAGTTTTCTCCTTCATTACAGAAAC
GGCTTTTTCAAAAATATGGTATTGATAATCCTGATATGAATAAATTGCAATTTCATTTGATGCTCGATGA
GTTTTTCTAAGCGGCGCGCCATCGAATGGCGCAAAACCTTTCGCGGTATGGCATGATAGCGCCCGGAAGA
GAGTCAATTCAGGGTGGTGAATATGAAACCAGTAACGTTATACGATGTCGCAGAGTATGCCGGTGTCTCT
TATCAGACCGTTTCCCGCGTGGTGAACCAGGCCAGCCACGTTTCTGCGAAAACGCGGGAAAAAGTGGAAG
CGGCGATGGCGGAGCTGAATTACATTCCCAACCGCGTGGCACAACAACTGGCGGGCAAACAGTCGTTGCT
GATTGGCGTTGCCACCTCCAGTCTGGCCCTGCACGCGCCGTCGCAAATTGTCGCGGCGATTAAATCTCGC
GCCGATCAACTGGGTGCCAGCGTGGTGGTGTCGATGGTAGAACGAAGCGGCGTCGAAGCCTGTAAAGCGG
CGGTGCACAATCTTCTCGCGCAACGCGTCAGTGGGCTGATCATTAACTATCCGCTGGATGACCAGGATGC
CATTGCTGTGGAAGCTGCCTGCACTAATGTTCCGGCGTTATTTCTTGATGTCTCTGACCAGACACCCATC
AACAGTATTATTTTCTCCCATGAGGACGGTACGCGACTGGGCGTGGAGCATCTGGTCGCATTGGGTCACC
AGCAAATCGCGCTGTTAGCGGGCCCATTAAGTTCTGTCTCGGCGCGTCTGCGTCTGGCTGGCTGGCATAA
ATATCTCACTCGCAATCAAATTCAGCCGATAGCGGAACGGGAAGGCGACTGGAGTGCCATGTCCGGTTTT
CAACAAACCATGCAAATGCTGAATGAGGGCATCGTTCCCACTGCGATGCTGGTTGCCAACGATCAGATGG
CGCTGGGCGCAATGCGCGCCATTACCGAGTCCGGGCTGCGCGTTGGTGCGGATATCTCGGTAGTGGGATA
CGACGATACCGAAGATAGCTCATGTTATATCCCGCCGTTAACCACCATCAAACAGGATTTTCGCCTGCTG
GGGCAAACCAGCGTGGACCGCTTGCTGCAACTCTCTCAGGGCCAGGCGGTGAAGGGCAATCAGCTGTTGC
CAGTCTCACTGGTGAAAAGAAAAACCACCCTGGCGCCCAATACGCAAACCGCCTCTCCCCGCGCGTTGGC
CGATTCATTAATGCAGCTGGCACGACAGGTTTCCCGACTGGAAAGCGGGCAGTGACTCATGACCAAAATC
CCTTAACGTGAGTTACGCGCGCGTCGTTCCACTGAGCGTCAGACCCCGTAGAAAAGATCAAAGGATCTTC
TTGAGATCCTTTTTTTCTGCGCGTAATCTGCTGCTTGCAAACAAAAAAACCACCGCTACCAGCGGTGGTT
TGTTTGCCGGATCAAGAGCTACCAACTCTTTTTCCGAAGGTAACTGGCTTCAGCAGAGCGCAGATACCAA
ATACTGTTCTTCTAGTGTAGCCGTAGTTAGCCCACCACTTCAAGAACTCTGTAGCACCGCCTACATACCT
CGCTCTGCTAATCCTGTTACCAGTGGCTGCTGCCAGTGGCGATAAGTCGTGTCTTACCGGGTTGGACTCA
AGACGATAGTTACCGGATAAGGCGCAGCGGTCGGGCTGAACGGGGGGTTCGTGCACACAGCCCAGCTTGG
AGCGAACGACCTACACCGAACTGAGATACCTACAGCGTGAGCTATGAGAAAGCGCCACGCTTCCCGAAGG
GAGAAAGGCGGACAGGTATCCGGTAAGCGGCAGGGTCGGAACAGGAGAGCGCACGAGGGAGCTTCCAGGG
GGAAACGCCTGGTATCTTTATAGTCCTGTCGGGTTTCGCCACCTCTGACTTGAGCGTCGATTTTTGTGAT
GCTCGTCAGGGGGGCGGAGCCTATGGAAAAACGCCAGCAACGCGGCCTTTTTACGGTTCCTGGCCTTTTG
CTGGCCTTTTGCTCACATGTTCTTTCCTGCGTTATCCCCTGATTCTGTGGATAACCGTATTACCGCCTTT
GAGTGAGCTGATACCGCTCGCCGCAGCCGAACGACCGAGCGCAGCGAGTCAGTGAGCGAGGAAGCGGAAG
GCGAGAGTAGGGAACTGCCAGGCATCAAACTAAGCAGAAGGCCCCTGACGGATGGCCTTTTTGCGTTTCT
ACAAACTCTTTCTGTGTTGTAAAACGACGGCC
Features (pLannotate 1.2.2; 14 found; start..end, strand, type, name):
    467..485     +  promoter       T7 promoter: promoter for bacteriophage T7 RNA polymerase
    486..510     +  protein_bind   lac operator: The lac repressor binds to the lac operator to inhibit transcription in E. coli. This inhibition can be relieved by adding lactose or isopropyl-β-D-thiogalactopyranoside (IPTG). lac repressor encoded by lacI
    613..1749    +  CDS            EFG1 (fragment): EFG1_CANAL - Experimental evidence at protein level: Swiss-Prot protein existence level 1. Transcriptional regulator of the switch between 2 heritable states, the white and opaque states. These 2 cell types differ in many characteristics, including cell structure, mating competence, and virulence. Each state is heritable for many generations, and switching between states occurs stochastically, at low frequency. Antagonizes the action of WOR1, WOR2 and CZF1, and promotes the white state. In white cells, EFG1 represses WOR1 indirectly through WOR2 to maintain white cell identity. Binds target ge
   1763..1810    +  terminator     T7 terminator: transcription terminator for bacteriophage T7 RNA polymerase
   1870..1910    -  terminator     rrnB T1 terminator (fragment): transcription terminator T1 from the E. coli rrnB gene
   1912..2027    -  ncRNA          5S rRNA: Accession: RF00001 - 5S ribosomal RNA
   2058..2082    +  CDS            KanR (fragment): aminoglycoside phosphotransferase; aph(3')-Ia; confers resistance to kanamycin in bacteria or G418 (Geneticin®) in eukaryotes
   2112..2208    +  promoter       AmpR promoter (fragment): bla
   2211..3020    +  CDS            KanR: aminoglycoside phosphotransferase; aph(3')-Ia; confers resistance to kanamycin in bacteria or G418 (Geneticin®) in eukaryotes
   3029..3102    +  promoter       lacI promoter (fragment): lacI
   3103..4182    +  CDS            lacI: LACI_ECOLI - Experimental evidence at protein level: Swiss-Prot protein existence level 1. Repressor of the lactose operon. Binds allolactose as an inducer. From Escherichia coli (strain K12).
   4271..4859    +  rep_origin     ori: high-copy-number ColE1/pMB1/pBR322/pUC origin of replication
   5084..5101    +  terminator     rrnB T2 terminator (fragment): transcription terminator T2 from the E. coli rrnB gene
   5126..3       -  CDS            lacZα (fragment) (across the origin): LacZα fragment of β-galactosidase; lacZ fragment
