[The description below was written by a language model from this plasmid's Addgene catalogue record and pLannotate feature annotations shown in this document.]
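Description:
Efg1-ΔDBD-Y64S/Y66S/Y69S is a 5,142 bp bacterial expression plasmid built on the pJ411 backbone for producing a modified form of the Candida albicans transcription factor Efg1 in E. coli. It replicates from a high-copy ColE1/pUC-type origin and is selected with kanamycin through an aph(3')-Ia KanR gene, which the annotation places behind a fragment of the AmpR (bla) promoter. Fragments of rrnB terminators flank the backbone modules and presumably insulate them from read-through transcription. A short lacZα fragment and a small extra KanR fragment are also annotated and appear to be backbone remnants.

The expression cassette is a standard T7/lac arrangement. A T7 promoter is followed directly by a lac operator, then the 1,137 bp Efg1 coding region and a T7 terminator, with a lacI gene under its own promoter carried on the same plasmid. Transcription therefore needs a host that supplies T7 RNA polymerase, and it is held off by Lac repressor until an inducer such as IPTG is added.

The insert lacks amino acids 182–356, the central DNA-binding domain, so the N- and C-terminal prion-like domains are joined in one polypeptide. Tyrosines 64, 66 and 69 in the N-terminal region are changed to serine. The catalogue record lists an N-terminal 6xHis tag supplied by the backbone for affinity purification, although the feature table does not annotate it separately. According to the record, the construct was made for work on the structure and interactions of the Efg1 prion-like domains in phase separation. The tyrosine-to-serine variant would fit a test of how these aromatic residues contribute, but the record does not state that rationale explicitly.
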