Addgene plasmid #216406: Efg1-ΔDBD-Y64S/Y66S/Y69S
Purpose: Expresses 6xHis-tagged N- and C-terminal prion-like domains of Efg1 with Y64/Y66/Y69 to serine mutations
Depositing lab: Nicolas Fawzi. Depositing organization: Brown University. Publication: Structure and interactions of prion-like domains in transcription factor Efg1 phase separation. Wang SH, Zheng T, Fawzi NL. Biophys J. 2024 Jun 4;123(11):1481-1493. doi: 10.1016/j.bpj.2024.01.030. Epub 2024 Feb 1. PubMed 38297837.
Backbone
  Vector backbone: pJ411
  Backbone size w/o insert (bp): 4005
  Total vector size (bp): 5142
  Vector type: Bacterial Expression
Growth in bacteria
  Bacterial resistance: Kanamycin, 50 μg/mL
  Growth temperature: 37°C
  Growth strain: DH5alpha
  Copy number: High Copy
Gene/Insert
  Gene/Insert name: Efg1-ΔDBD-Y64S/Y66S/Y69S
  Species: Candida albicans (Yeast)
  Insert size (bp): 1137
  Mutation: changed Tyrosine 64, 66 and 69 to Serine, and deleted amino acids 182-356
  Tag / fusion protein: 6xHis-tags (N terminal on backbone)
Terms and licenses: Academic/Nonprofit Terms; Industry Terms: Not Available to Industry
Depositor comments: Please visit https://doi.org/10.1101/2023.11.09.566450 for bioRxiv preprint.
How to cite: Efg1-ΔDBD-Y64S/Y66S/Y69S was a gift from Nicolas Fawzi (Addgene plasmid # 216406 ; http://n2t.net/addgene:216406 ; RRID:Addgene_216406)
